>Addgene plasmid #103443 | LSB-hsa-miR-330-5p | depositor full sequence | sequence record 195935 | Full Sequence
AATTGAGGGGATAACGCAGGAAAGAACATGTGAGCAAAAGGCCAGCAAAAGGCCAGGAACCGTAAAAAGG
CCGCGTTGCTGGCGTTTTTCCATAGGCTCCGCCCCCCTGACGAGCATCACAAAAATCGACGCTCAAGTCA
GAGGTGGCGAAACCCGACAGGACTATAAAGATACCAGGCGTTTCCCCCTGGAAGCTCCCTCGTGCGCTCT
CCTGTTCCGACCCTGCCGCTTACCGGATACCTGTCCGCCTTTCTCCCTTCGGGAAGCGTGGCGCTTTCTC
ATAGCTCACGCTGTAGGTATCTCAGTTCGGTGTAGGTCGTTCGCTCCAAGCTGGGCTGTGTGCACGAACC
CCCCGTTCAGCCCGACCGCTGCGCCTTATCCGGTAACTATCGTCTTGAGTCCAACCCGGTAAGACACGAC
TTATCGCCACTGGCAGCAGCCACTGGTAACAGGATTAGCAGAGCGAGGTATGTAGGCGGTGCTACAGAGT
TCTTGAAGTGGTGGCCTAACTACGGCTACACTAGAAGAACAGTATTTGGTATCTGCGCTCTGCTGAAGCC
AGTTACCTTCGGAAAAAGAGTTGGTAGCTCTTGATCCGGCAAACAAACCACCGCTGGTAGCGGTGGTTTT
TTTGTTTGCAAGCAGCAGATTACGCGCAGAAAAAAAGGATCTCAAGAAGATCCTTTGATCTTTTCTACGG
GGTCTGACGCTCAGTGGAACGAAAACTCACGTTAAGGGATTTTGGTCATGAGATTATCAAAAAGGATCTT
CACCTAGATCCTTTTAAATTAAAAATGAAGTTTTAAATCAATCTAAAGTATATATGAGTAAACTTGGTCT
GACAGTTACCAATGCTTAATCAGTGAGGCACCTATCTCAGCGATCTGTCTATTTCGTTCATCCATAGTTG
CCTGACTCCCCGTCGTGTAGATAACTACGATACGGGAGGGCTTACCATCTGGCCCCAGTGCTGCAATGAT
ACCGCGAGAACCACGCTCACCGGCTCCAGATTTATCAGCAATAAACCAGCCAGCCGGAAGGGCCGAGCGC
AGAAGTGGTCCTGCAACTTTATCCGCCTCCATCCAGTCTATTAATTGTTGCCGGGAAGCTAGAGTAAGTA
GTTCGCCAGTTAATAGTTTGCGCAACGTTGTTGCCATTGCTACAGGCATCGTGGTGTCACGCTCGTCGTT
TGGTATGGCTTCATTCAGCTCCGGTTCCCAACGATCAAGGCGAGTTACATGATCCCCCATGTTGTGCAAA
AAAGCGGTTAGCTCCTTCGGTCCTCCGATCGTTGTCAGAAGTAAGTTGGCCGCAGTGTTATCACTCATGG
TTATGGCAGCACTGCATAATTCTCTTACTGTCATGCCATCCGTAAGATGCTTTTCTGTGACTGGTGAGTA
CTCAACCAAGTCATTCTGAGAATAGTGTATGCGGCGACCGAGTTGCTCTTGCCCGGCGTCAATACGGGAT
AATACCGCGCCACATAGCAGAACTTTAAAAGTGCTCATCATTGGAAAACGTTCTTCGGGGCGAAAACTCT
CAAGGATCTTACCGCTGTTGAGATCCAGTTCGATGTAACCCACTCGTGCACCCAACTGATCTTCAGCATC
TTTTACTTTCACCAGCGTTTCTGGGTGAGCAAAAACAGGAAGGCAAAATGCCGCAAAAAAGGGAATAAGG
GCGACACGGAAATGTTGAATACTCATACTCTTCCTTTTTCAATATTATTGAAGCATTTATCAGGGTTATT
GTCTCATGAGCGGATACATATTTGAATGTAGCTCCGAATTTCTCGAGGGCTTGTCGACGACGGCGGTCTC
CGTCGTCAGGATCATGAATTCGACCCGCCTGCCACCATGACCGAGTACAAGCCCACGGTGCGCCTCGCCA
CCCGCGACGACGTCCCCCGGGCCGTACGCACCCTCGCCGCCGCGTTCGCCGACTACCCCGCCACGCGCCA
CACCGTCGACCCGGACCGCCACATCGAGCGGGTCACCGAGCTGCAAGAACTCTTCCTCACGCGCGTCGGG
CTCGACATCGGCAAGGTGTGGGTCGCGGACGACGGCGCCGCGGTGGCGGTCTGGACCACGCCGGAGAGCG
TCGAAGCGGGGGCGGTGTTCGCCGAGATCGGCCCGCGCATGGCCGAGTTGAGCGGTTCCCGGCTGGCCGC
GCAGCAACAGATGGAAGGCCTCCTGGCGCCGCACCGGCCCAAGGAGCCCGCGTGGTTCCTGGCCACCGTC
GGCGTCTCGCCCGACCACCAGGGCAAGGGTCTGGGCAGCGCCGTCGTGCTCCCCGGAGTGGAGGCGGCCG
AGCGCGCCGGGGTGCCCGCCTTCCTGGAGACATCCGCGCCCCGCAACCTCCCCTTCTACGAGCGGCTCGG
CTTCACCGTCACCGCCGACGTCGAGGTGCCCGAAGGACCGCGCACCTGGTGCATGACCCGCAAGCCCGGT
GCCTGATACGCGTGAATTCACTCCTCAGGTGCAGGCTGCCTATCAGAAGGTGGTGGCTGGTGTGGCCAAT
GCCCTGGCTCACAAATACCACTGAGATCTTTTTCCCTCTGCCAAAAATTATGGGGACATCATGAAGCCCC
TTGAGCATCTGACTTCTGGCTAATAAAGGAAATTTATTTTCATTGCAATAGTGTGTTGGAATTTTTTGTG
TCTCTCACTCGGAAGGACATATGGGAGGGCAAATCATTTAAAACATCAGAATGAGTATTTGGTTTAGAGT
TTGGCAACATATGCCCATATGCTGGCTGCCATGAACAAAGGTTGGCTATAAAGAGGTCATCAGTATATGA
AACAGCCCCCTGCTGTCCATTCCTTATTCCATAGAAAAGCCTTGACTTGAGGTTAGATTTTTTTTATATT
TTGTTTTGTGTTATTTTTTTCTTTAACATCCCTAAAATTTTCCTTACATGTTTTACTAGCCAGATTTTTC
CTCCTCTCCTGACTACTCCCAGTCATAGCTGTCCCTCTTCTCTTATGGAGATCCCTCGACCTGCAGCCCA
AGCTTGAATTCTCTAGAATTACCCTGTTATCCCTATGCTTGGTTTACCGAGCTCTTATTGGTTTTCAAAC
TTCATTGACTGTGCCCAACGCGCCTGGGAGCTCACGGGGACAGCCCCCCCCCAAAGCCCCCAGGGATGTA
ATTACGTCCCTCCCCCGCTAGGGGGCAGCAGCGAGCCGCCCGGGGCTCCGCTCCGGTCCGGCGCTCCCCC
CGCATCCCCGAGCCGGCAGCGTGCGGGGACAGCCCGGGCACGGGGAAGGTGGCACGGGATCGCTTTCCTC
TGAACGCTTCTCGCTGCTCTTTGAGCCTGCAGACACCTGGGGGGATACGGGGAAAAAGCTAGGCTGAAAG
ACCGGTTCTTAGAATGACACGCGCCTGGGAGCTCACGGGGACAGCCCCCCCCCAAAGCCCCCAGGGATGT
AATTACGTCCCTCCCCCGCTAGGGGGCAGCAGCGAGCCGCCCGGGGCTCCGCTCCGGTCCGGCGCTCCCC
CCGCATCCCCGAGCCGGCAGCGTGCGGGGACAGCCCGGGCACGGGGAAGGTGGCACGGGATCGCTTTCCT
CTGAACGCTTCTCGCTGCTCTTTGAGCCTGCAGACACCTGGGGGGATACGGGGAAAAAGCTAACTTCTGA
GACGACAACTTTGTATAGAAAAGTTGGCTCCGAATTCGCCCTTGACAGCAGAGATCCAGTTTGGTTAATT
AATTGGCTCCGGTGCCCGTCAGTGGGCAGAGCGCACATCGCCCACAGTCCCCGAGAAGTTGTGGGGAGGG
GTCGGCAATTGAACCGGTGCCTAGAGAAGGTGGCGCGGGGTAAACTGGGAAAGTGATGTCGTGTACTGGC
TCCGCCTTTTTCCCGAGGGTGGGGGAGAACCGTATATAAGTGCAGTAGTCGCCGTGAACGTTCTTTTTCG
CAACGGGTTTGCCGCCAGAACACAGGTAAGTGCCGTGTGTGGTTCCCGCGGGCCTGGCCTCTTTACGGGT
TATGGCCCTTGCGTGCCTTGAATTACTTCCACCTGGCTGCAGTACGTGATTCTTGATCCCGAGCTTCGGG
TTGGAAGTGGGTGGGAGAGTTCGAGGCCTTGCGCTTAAGGAGCCCCTTCGCCTCGTGCTTGAGTTGAGGC
CTGGCCTGGGCGCTGGGGCCGCCGCGTGCGAATCTGGTGGCACCTTCGCGCCTGTCTCGCTGCTTTCGAT
AAGTCTCTAGCCATTTAAAATTTTTGATGACCTGCTGCGACGCTTTTTTTCTGGCAAGATAGTCTTGTAA
ATGCGGGCCAAGATCTGCACACTGGTATTTCGGTTTTTGGGGCCGCGGGCGGCGACGGGGCCCGTGCGTC
CCAGCGCACATGTTCGGCGAGGCGGGGCCTGCGAGCGCGGCCACCGAGAATCGGACGGGGGTAGTCTCAA
GCTGGCCGGCCTGCTCTGGTGCCTGGCCTCGCGCCGCCGTGTATCGCCCCGCCCTGGGCGGCAAGGCTGG
CCCGGTCGGCACCAGTTGCGTGAGCGGAAAGATGGCCGCTTCCCGGCCCTGCTGCAGGGAGCTCAAAATG
GAGGACGCGGCGCTCGGGAGAGCGGGCGGGTGAGTCACCCACACAAAGGAAAAGGGCCTTTCCGTCCTCA
GCCGTCGCTTCATGTGACTCCACGGAGTACCGGGCGCCGTCCAGGCACCTCGATTAGTTCTCGAGCTTTT
GGAGTACGTCGTCTTTAGGTTGGGGGGAGGGGTTTTATGCGATGGAGTTTCCCCACACTGAGTGGGTGGA
GACTGAAGTTAGGCCAGCTTGGCACTTGATGTAATTCTCCTTGGAATTTGCCCTTTTTGAGTTTGGATCT
TGGTTCATTCTCAAGCCTCAGACAGTGGTTCAAAGTTTTTTTCTTCCATTTCAGGTGTCGTGAGAAGGGC
GAATTCGACCCAAGTTTGTACAAAAAAGCAGGCTGGATCCAGGTGCCACCATGGTGAGCGAGCTGATTAA
GGAGAACATGCACATGAAGCTGTACATGGAGGGCACCGTGAACAACCACCACTTCAAGTGCACATCCGAG
GGCGAAGGCAAGCCCTACGAGGGCACCCAGACCATGAGAATCAAGGCGGTCGAGGGCGGCCCTCTCCCCT
TCGCCTTCGACATCCTGGCTACCAGCTTCATGTACGGCAGCAAAACCTTCATCAACCACACCCAGGGCAT
CCCCGACTTCTTTAAGCAGTCCTTCCCCGAGGGCTTCACATGGGAGAGAGTCACCACATACGAAGATGGG
GGCGTGCTGACCGCTACCCAGGACACCAGCCTCCAGGACGGCTGCCTCATCTACAACGTCAAGATCAGAG
GGGTGAACTTCCCATCCAACGGCCCTGTGATGCAGAAGAAAACACTCGGCTGGGAGGCCTCCACCGAGAC
ACTGTACCCCGCTGACGGCGGCCTGGAAGGCAGAGCCGACATGGCCCTGAAGCTCGTGGGCGGGGGCCAC
CTGATCTGCAACCTTAAGACCACATACAGATCCAAGAAACCCGCTAAGAACCTCAAGATGCCCGGCGTCT
ACTATGTGGACAGGAGACTGGAAAGAATCAAGGAGGCCGACAAAGAGACATACGTCGAGCAGCACGAGGT
GGCTGTGGCCAGATACTGCGACCTCCCTAGCAAACTGGGGCACAAACTTAATTGAGAATTCTACCACCCA
GCTTTCTTGTACAAAGTGGTACGTCTCAAGACCAGAGGTCTCTGCTTCCAGAGTGGCCTAAGACACAGGC
CCAGAGAGCCTAAGACACAGGCCCAGAGAGCCTAAGACACAGGCCCAGAGAGCCTAAGACACAGGCCCAG
AGACAACCAGAAGAGACCTGTGCTTCACTCCTCAGGTGCAGGCTGCCTATCAGAAGGTGGTGGCTGGTGT
GGCCAATGCCCTGGCTCACAAATACCACTGAGATCTTTTTCCCTCTGCCAAAAATTATGGGGACATCATG
AAGCCCCTTGAGCATCTGACTTCTGGCTAATAAAGGAAATTTATTTTCATTGCAATAGTGTGTTGGAATT
TTTTGTGTCTCTCACTCGGAAGGACATATGGGAGGGCAAATCATTTAAAACATCAGAATGAGTATTTGGT
TTAGAGTTTGGCAACATATGCCCATATGCTGGCTGCCATGAACAAAGGTTGGCTATAAAGAGGTCATCAG
TATATGAAACAGCCCCCTGCTGTCCATTCCTTATTCCATAGAAAAGCCTTGACTTGAGGTTAGATTTTTT
TTATATTTTGTTTTGTGTTATTTTTTTCTTTAACATCCCTAAAATTTTCCTTACATGTTTTACTAGCCAG
ATTTTTCCTCCTCTCCTGACTACTCCCAGTCATAGCTGTCCCTCTTCTCTTATGGAGATCCCGAGCGGTG
CGTTTTTATGCTTGTAGTATTGTATAATGTTTTTAAGATCCAAGCTTCTGACCTCTTCTCTTCCTCCCAC
AGGGCCTCGAGACAATTGCATCGATGGTACCAGTGAAAGTCTGCAATGAATTCGAGTTGGCGCGCCTGTC
ATTCTAAATCTCTCTTTCAGCCTAAAGCTTTTTCCCCGTATCCCCCCAGGTGTCTGCAGGCTCAAAGAGC
AGCGAGAAGCGTTCAGAGGAAAGCGATCCCGTGCCACCTTCCCCGTGCCCGGGCTGTCCCCGCACGCTGC
CGGCTCGGGGATGCGGGGGGAGCGCCGGACCGGAGCGGAGCCCCGGGCGGCTCGCTGCTGCCCCCTAGCG
GGGGAGGGACGTAATTACATCCCTGGGGGCTTTGGGAGGGGGCTGTCCCCGTGAGCTCCCAGGCGCGCCT
GTCATTCTAAATCTCTCTTTCAGCCTAAAGCTTTTTCCCCGTATCCCCCCAGGTGTCTGCAGGCTCAAAG
AGCAGCGAGAAGCGTTCAGAGGAAAGCGATCCCGTGCCACCTTCCCCGTGCCCGGGCTGTCCCCGCACGC
TGCCGGCTCGGGGATGCGGGGGGAGCGCCGGACCGGAGCGGAGCCCCGGGCGGCTCGCTGCTGCCCCCTA
GCGGGGGAGGGACGTAATTACATCCCTGGGGGCTTTGGGGGGGGGCTGTCCCCGTGAGCTCCCAGGCGCG
CCAACTCGGTACCGTATCGATGTCGACGTTAACGCTAGTGATATCAACTTTGTATAGAAAAGTTGGCTCC
GAATTCGCCCTTGACAGCAGAGATCCAGTTTGGTTAATTAATTGGCTCCGGTGCCCGTCAGTGGGCAGAG
CGCACATCGCCCACAGTCCCCGAGAAGTTGTGGGGAGGGGTCGGCAATTGAACCGGTGCCTAGAGAAGGT
GGCGCGGGGTAAACTGGGAAAGTGATGTCGTGTACTGGCTCCGCCTTTTTCCCGAGGGTGGGGGAGAACC
GTATATAAGTGCAGTAGTCGCCGTGAACGTTCTTTTTCGCAACGGGTTTGCCGCCAGAACACAGGTAAGT
GCCGTGTGTGGTTCCCGCGGGCCTGGCCTCTTTACGGGTTATGGCCCTTGCGTGCCTTGAATTACTTCCA
CCTGGCTGCAGTACGTGATTCTTGATCCCGAGCTTCGGGTTGGAAGTGGGTGGGAGAGTTCGAGGCCTTG
CGCTTAAGGAGCCCCTTCGCCTCGTGCTTGAGTTGAGGCCTGGCCTGGGCGCTGGGGCCGCCGCGTGCGA
ATCTGGTGGCACCTTCGCGCCTGTCTCGCTGCTTTCGATAAGTCTCTAGCCATTTAAAATTTTTGATGAC
CTGCTGCGACGCTTTTTTTCTGGCAAGATAGTCTTGTAAATGCGGGCCAAGATCTGCACACTGGTATTTC
GGTTTTTGGGGCCGCGGGCGGCGACGGGGCCCGTGCGTCCCAGCGCACATGTTCGGCGAGGCGGGGCCTG
CGAGCGCGGCCACCGAGAATCGGACGGGGGTAGTCTCAAGCTGGCCGGCCTGCTCTGGTGCCTGGCCTCG
CGCCGCCGTGTATCGCCCCGCCCTGGGCGGCAAGGCTGGCCCGGTCGGCACCAGTTGCGTGAGCGGAAAG
ATGGCCGCTTCCCGGCCCTGCTGCAGGGAGCTCAAAATGGAGGACGCGGCGCTCGGGAGAGCGGGCGGGT
GAGTCACCCACACAAAGGAAAAGGGCCTTTCCGTCCTCAGCCGTCGCTTCATGTGACTCCACGGAGTACC
GGGCGCCGTCCAGGCACCTCGATTAGTTCTCGAGCTTTTGGAGTACGTCGTCTTTAGGTTGGGGGGAGGG
GTTTTATGCGATGGAGTTTCCCCACACTGAGTGGGTGGAGACTGAAGTTAGGCCAGCTTGGCACTTGATG
TAATTCTCCTTGGAATTTGCCCTTTTTGAGTTTGGATCTTGGTTCATTCTCAAGCCTCAGACAGTGGTTC
AAAGTTTTTTTCTTCCATTTCAGGTGTCGTGAGAAGGGCGAATTCGACCCAAGTTTGTACAAAAAAGCAG
GCTCGCCACCATGGTGAGCAAGGGCGAGGAGCTGTTCACCGGGGTGGTGCCCATCCTGGTCGAGCTGGAC
GGCGACGTAAACGGCCACAAGTTCAGCGTGAGGGGCGAGGGCGAGGGCGATGCCACCAACGGCAAGCTGA
CCCTGAAGTTCATCTGCACCACCGGCAAGCTGCCCGTGCCCTGGCCCACCCTCGTGACCACCCTGAGCCA
CGGCGTGCAGTGCTTCGCCCGCTACCCCGACCACATGAAGCAGCACGACTTCTTCAAGTCCGCCATGCCC
GAAGGCTACGTCCAGGAGCGCACCATCTTCTTCAAGGACGACGGCACCTACAAGACCCGCGCCGAGGTGA
AGTTCGAGGGCGACACCCTAGTGAACCGCATCGAGCTGAAGGGCGTCGACTTCAAGGAGGACGGCAACAT
CCTGGGGCACAAGCTGGAGTACAACTTCAACAGCCACAACATCTATATCATGGCCGTCAAGCAGAAGAAC
GGCATCAAGGTGAACTTCAAGATCCGCCACAACGTGGAGGACGGCAGCGTGCAGCTCGCCGACCACTACC
AGCAGAACACCCCCATCGGCGACGGCCCCGTGCTGCTGCCCGACAGCCACTACCTGAGCACCCAGTCCGT
GCTGAGCAAAGACCCCAACGAGAAGCGCGATCACATGGTCCTGCTGGAGTTCCGCACCGCCGCCGGGATC
ACTCTCGGCATGGACGAGCTGTACAAGTAATACCACCCAGCTTTCTTGTACAAAGTGGTACGCGTGAATT
CACTCCTCAGGTGCAGGCTGCCTATCAGAAGGTGGTGGCTGGTGTGGCCAATGCCCTGGCTCACAAATAC
CACTGAGATCTTTTTCCCTCTGCCAAAAATTATGGGGACATCATGAAGCCCCTTGAGCATCTGACTTCTG
GCTAATAAAGGAAATTTATTTTCATTGCAATAGTGTGTTGGAATTTTTTGTGTCTCTCACTCGGAAGGAC
ATATGGGAGGGCAAATCATTTAAAACATCAGAATGAGTATTTGGTTTAGAGTTTGGCAACATATGCCCAT
ATGCTGGCTGCCATGAACAAAGGTTGGCTATAAAGAGGTCATCAGTATATGAAACAGCCCCCTGCTGTCC
ATTCCTTATTCCATAGAAAAGCCTTGACTTGAGGTTAGATTTTTTTTATATTTTGTTTTGTGTTATTTTT
TTCTTTAACATCCCTAAAATTTTCCTTACATGTTTTACTAGCCAGATTTTTCCTCCTCTCCTGACTACTC
CCAGTCATAGCTGTCCCTCTTCTCTTATGGAGATCCCTCGACCTGCAGCCCAAGCTTGGCGTAATCATGG
TCATAGCTGTTTCCTGTGTGAAATTGTTATCCGCTCACAATTCCACACAACATACGAGCCGGAAGCATAA
AGTGTAAAGCCTGGGGTGCCTAATGAGTGAGCTAACTCACATTAATTGCGTTGCGCTCACTGCCCGCTTT
CCAGTCGGGAAACCTGTCGTGCCAGCGGATCGACAGTACTAAGCTTGGTCTAATACCCAATCTCTCGTCT
TATCCAGATGTTTTATACGCCTCTGGCCCGTGTCTCAAAATCTCTGATGTTACATTGCACAAGATAAAAT
AATATCATCATGAACAATAAAACTGTCTGCTTACATAAACAGTAATACAAGGGGTGTTATGAGCCATATT
CAACGGGAAACGTCGAGGCCGCGATTAAATTCCAACATGGATGCTGATTTATATGGGTATAAATGGGCTC
GCGATAATGTCGGGCAATCAGGTGCGACAATCTATCGCTTGTATGGGAAGCCCGATGCGCCAGAGTTGTT
TCTGAAACATGGCAAAGGTAGCGTTGCCAATGATGTTACAGATGAGATGGTCAGACTAAACTGGCTGACG
GAATTTATGCCTCTTCCGACCATCAAGCATTTTATCCGTACTCCTGATGATGCATGGTTACTCACCACTG
CGATCCCCGGAAAAACAGCATTCCAGGTATTAGAAGAATATCCTGATTCAGGTGAAAATATTGTTGATGC
GCTGGCAGTGTTCCTGCGCCGGTTGCATTCGATTCCTGTTTGTAATTGTCCTTTTAACAGCGATCGCGTA
TTTCGTCTCGCTCAGGCGCAATCACGAATGAATAACGGTTTGGTTGATGCGAGTGATTTTGATGACGAGC
GTAATGGCTGGCCTGTTGAACAAGTCTGGAAAGAAATGCATAAACTTTTGCCATTCTCACCGGATTCAGT
CGTCACTCATGGTGATTTCTCACTTGATAACCTTATTTTTGACGAGGGGAAATTAATAGGTTGTATTGAT
GTTGGACGAGTCGGAATCGCAGACCGATACCAGGATCTTGCCATCCTATGGAACTGCCTCGGTGAGTTTT
CTCCTTCATTACAGAAACGGCTTTTTCAAAAATATGGTATTGATAATCCTGATATGAATAAATTGCAGTT
TCATTTGATGCTCGATGAGTTTTTCTAATCAGAATTGGTTAATTGGTTGTAACACTGGCAGAGCATTACG
CTGACTTGACGGGACGGCGCAAGCTCATGACCAAAATCCCTTAACGTGAGTTACGCGTCGTTCCACTGAG
CGTCAGAGGTATCACTAGTATTACAGAGGTAAGTTATAACAGTCGCCTAACCC
Features (pLannotate 1.2.2; 28 found; start..end, strand, type, name):
     87..675     -  rep_origin     ori: high-copy-number ColE1/pMB1/pBR322/pUC origin of replication
    846..1706    -  CDS            AmpR: β-lactamase; bla; confers resistance to ampicillin, carbenicillin, and related antibiotics
   1707..1778    -  promoter       AmpR promoter: bla
   1857..2456    +  CDS            PuroR: puromycin N-acetyltransferase; pac from Streptomyces alboniger; confers resistance to puromycin
   2461..2541    +  CDS            HBB (fragment): HBB_PONPY - Experimental evidence at transcript level: Swiss-Prot protein existence level 2. Involved in oxygen transport from the lung to the various peripheral tissues. From Pongo pygmaeus (Bornean orangutan).
   2612..2667    +  polyA_signal   β-globin poly(A) signal: rabbit β-globin polyadenylation signal (Gil and Proudfoot, 1987)
   3646..3666    +  protein_bind   attB4: mutant version of attB; core recombination site for the Gateway® BP reaction BP Clonase™
   3734..3945    +  promoter       EF-1α core promoter: core promoter for human elongation factor EF-1α
   3946..4884    +  intron         EF-1α intron A: intron upstream of the start codon of human EF-1α
   4911..4931    +  protein_bind   attB1: mutant version of attB; core recombination site for the Gateway® BP reaction BP Clonase™
   4951..5646    +  CDS            mKate2: mKate2 is a basic (constitutively fluorescent) red fluorescent protein published in 2009, derived from Entacmaea quadricolor. It is reported to be a rapidly-maturing monomer with moderate acid sensitivity.
   5666..5690    -  protein_bind   attB2: mutant version of attB; recombination site for the Gateway® BP reaction BP Clonase™
   5834..5908    +  CDS            HBB (fragment): HBB_PONPY - Experimental evidence at transcript level: Swiss-Prot protein existence level 2. Involved in oxygen transport from the lung to the various peripheral tissues. From Pongo pygmaeus (Bornean orangutan).
   5979..6034    +  polyA_signal   β-globin poly(A) signal: rabbit β-globin polyadenylation signal (Gil and Proudfoot, 1987)
   6418..6443    +  misc_feature   SA: splice acceptor site
   7115..7135    +  protein_bind   attB4: mutant version of attB; core recombination site for the Gateway® BP reaction BP Clonase™
   7203..7414    +  promoter       EF-1α core promoter: core promoter for human elongation factor EF-1α
   7415..8353    +  intron         EF-1α intron A: intron upstream of the start codon of human EF-1α
   8380..8400    +  protein_bind   attB1: mutant version of attB; core recombination site for the Gateway® BP reaction BP Clonase™
   8411..9127    +  CDS            EBFP2: EBFP2 is a basic (constitutively fluorescent) blue fluorescent protein published in 2007, derived from Aequorea victoria. It is reported to be a rapidly-maturing monomer with moderate acid sensitivity.
   9135..9159    -  protein_bind   attB2: mutant version of attB; recombination site for the Gateway® BP reaction BP Clonase™
   9163..9243    +  CDS            HBB (fragment): HBB_PONPY - Experimental evidence at transcript level: Swiss-Prot protein existence level 2. Involved in oxygen transport from the lung to the various peripheral tissues. From Pongo pygmaeus (Bornean orangutan).
   9314..9369    +  polyA_signal   β-globin poly(A) signal: rabbit β-globin polyadenylation signal (Gil and Proudfoot, 1987)
   9752..9774    -  protein_bind   lac operator (fragment): The lac repressor binds to the lac operator to inhibit transcription in E. coli. This inhibition can be relieved by adding lactose or isopropyl-β-D-thiogalactopyranoside (IPTG). lac repressor encoded by lacI
   9778..9808    -  promoter       lac promoter: promoter for the E. coli lac operon
   9823..9844    -  protein_bind   CAP binding site: CAP binding activates transcription in the presence of cAMP. E. coli catabolite activator protein
   9857..9896    -  CDS            lacI (fragment): lac repressor; lacI; The lac repressor binds to the lac operator to inhibit transcription in E. coli. This inhibition can be relieved by adding lactose or isopropyl-β-D-thiogalactopyranoside (IPTG).
  10069..10878   +  CDS            KanR: aminoglycoside phosphotransferase; aph(3')-Ia; confers resistance to kanamycin in bacteria or G418 (Geneticin®) in eukaryotes
