[The description below was written by a language model from this plasmid's Addgene catalogue record and pLannotate feature annotations shown in this document.]
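Description:
LSB-hsa-miR-330-5p is a mammalian expression plasmid of about 11 kb, built on the Low Sensor Backbone (LSB) and used in synthetic biology as a fluorescent sensor of microRNA activity. It replicates in E. coli from a high-copy ColE1/pUC-type origin. It carries both a β-lactamase gene and an aph(3')-Ia kanamycin resistance gene, matching the dual ampicillin and kanamycin selection listed in the record. A fragment of the lac promoter/operator region is also annotated and appears to be a backbone remnant.

The payload consists of two parallel transcription units, each driven by the human EF-1α core promoter with its intron A and terminated by a rabbit β-globin polyadenylation signal. One unit encodes the red fluorescent protein mKate2 and the other the blue fluorescent protein EBFP2. Both coding sequences are flanked by Gateway attB4/attB1/attB2 scars, which suggests modular Gateway assembly of the promoter and gene parts, although the record lists Gibson cloning for the insert. According to the record, a target site for human miR-330-5p lies in the 3' UTR of the mKate2 transcript. The feature table does not annotate this site, but there is unannotated space between mKate2 and its poly(A) signal. When miR-330-5p is active in a transfected cell, it represses mKate2, while EBFP2 serves as an unregulated internal reference. The ratio of red to blue fluorescence therefore reports miRNA activity independently of plasmid dose.

A puromycin N-acetyltransferase gene with a third β-globin poly(A) signal allows puromycin selection in mammalian cells, though no promoter for it is annotated. The depositor warns that the repeated poly(A) elements make the plasmid inherently unstable. The depositor also reports small insertions flanking the puromycin gene in the physical plasmid relative to the deposited sequence, which are said not to affect selection.
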