Addgene plasmid #103443: LSB-hsa-miR-330-5p
Purpose: Used to sense miRNA activity using fluorescence based tools. hsa-miR-330-5p target in 3' UTR of of mKate. miRNA activity can be measured by the repression of mKate2 relative to EBFP2 fluorescent proteins . Plasmid is inherently unstable; please see Depositor Comments
Depositing lab: Ron Weiss. Depositing organization: Massachusetts Institute of Technology. Publication: A mixed antagonistic/synergistic miRNA repression model enables accurate predictions of multi-input miRNA sensor activity. Gam JJ, Babb J, Weiss R. Nat Commun. 2018 Jun 22;9(1):2430. doi: 10.1038/s41467-018-04575-0. PubMed 29934631.
Backbone
  Vector backbone: Low Sensor Backbone (LSB)
  Vector type: Mammalian Expression, Synthetic Biology
Growth in bacteria
  Bacterial resistance: Ampicillin and Kanamycin, 100 & 50 μg/mL
  Growth temperature: 30°C
  Growth strain: NEB Stable
  Copy number: High Copy
Gene/Insert
  Gene/Insert name: hsa-miR-330-5p target
  Species: H. sapiens (human)
  Entrez Gene: MIR330 (a.k.a. MIRN330, hsa-mir-330, mir-330)
  Promoter: EF-1a
  Cloning method: Gibson Cloning
Terms and licenses: Academic/Nonprofit Terms; Industry Terms: Not Available to Industry
Depositor comments: Please note that this plasmid is inherently unstable due to a repeating poly A element. We recommend performing a diagnostic digest on multiple colonies upon receipt. The depositors would like to note the presence of several discrepancies between the depositor sequence and physical plasmid sequence. In particular, the sequences upstream and downstream of the puromycin coding region have 10 bp insertions which do not affect the ability to perform puromycin selection. The sequences for those regions within the physical plasmids are as follows: Upstream of Puro: GAATTCGACCGCCTGTCTCAAGGTGCCACC; Downstream of Puro: GCTTTGAGACTACGCGTGAATTCACTCCTC.
How to cite: LSB-hsa-miR-330-5p was a gift from Ron Weiss (Addgene plasmid # 103443 ; http://n2t.net/addgene:103443 ; RRID:Addgene_103443)
