>Addgene plasmid #103443 | LSB-hsa-miR-330-5p | depositor partial sequence | sequence record 195936 | hsa-miR-330-5p target
GCCTAAGACACAGGCCCAGAGA
