>Addgene plasmid #103443 | LSB-hsa-miR-330-5p | addgene partial sequence | sequence record 270643 | mKate2-F 5'-ACCCGCTAAGAACCTCAAGA-3'
TCAAGGAGGCCGACAAAGAGACATACGTCGAGCAGCACGAGGTGGCTGTGGCCAGATACTGCGACCTCCC
TAGCAAACTGGGGCACAAACTTAATTGAGAATTCTACCACCCAGCTTTCTTGTACAAAGTGGTACGTCTC
AAGACCAGAGGTCTCTGCTTCCAGAGTGGCCTAAGACACAGGCCCAGAGAGCCTAAGACACAGGCCCAGA
GAGCCTAAGACACAGGCCCAGAGAGCCTAAGACACAGGCCCAGAGACAACCAGAAGAGACCTGTGCTTCA
CTCCTCAGGTGCAGGCTGCCTATCAGAAGGTGGTGGCTGGTGTGGCCAATGCCCTGGCTCACAAATACCA
CTGAGATCTTTTTCCCTCTGCCAAAAATTATGGGGACATCATGAAGCCCCTTGAGCATCTGACTTCTGGC
TAATAAAGGAAATTTATTTTCATTGCAATAGTGTGTTGGAATTTTTTGTGTCTCTCACTCGGAAGGACAT
ATGGGAGGGCAAATCATTTAAAACATCAGAATGAGTATTTGGTTTAGAGTTTGGCAACATATGCCCATAT
GCTGGCTGCCATGAACAAAGGTTGGCTATAAAGAGGTCATCAGTATATGA
